Addgene plasmid #224396: pBAD02_CBASS_Stenotrophomonas_maltophilia
Purpose: For expression of the type I CBASS system encoded by Stenotrophomonas maltophilia
Depositing lab: Philip Kranzusch. Depositing organization: Dana-Farber Cancer Institute. Publication: A large-scale type I CBASS antiphage screen identifies the phage prohead protease as a key determinant of immune activation and evasion. Richmond-Buccola D, Hobbs SJ, Garcia JM, Toyoda H, Gao J, Shao S, Lee ASY, Kranzusch PJ. Cell Host Microbe. 2024 Jul 10;32(7):1074-1088.e5. doi: 10.1016/j.chom.2024.05.021. Epub 2024 Jun 24. PubMed 38917809.
Backbone
  Vector backbone: pBAD02
  Vector type: Bacterial Expression
Growth in bacteria
  Bacterial resistance: Ampicillin, 100 μg/mL
  Growth temperature: 37°C
  Growth strain: DH5alpha
  Copy number: High Copy
Gene/Insert
  Gene/Insert name: Cap4_SmCdnD
  Species: Stenotrophomonas maltophilia LMG 22072
  Cloning method: Gene Synthesis
Terms and licenses: Academic/Nonprofit Terms; Industry Terms: Not Available to Industry
Depositor comments: Genome sourced from Integrated Microbial Genomes & Microbiomes (IMG/M), Genome 2690316150
How to cite: pBAD02_CBASS_Stenotrophomonas_maltophilia was a gift from Philip Kranzusch (Addgene plasmid # 224396 ; http://n2t.net/addgene:224396 ; RRID:Addgene_224396)
