[The description below was written by a language model from this plasmid's Addgene catalogue record and pLannotate feature annotations shown in this document.]
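Description:
pBAD02_CBASS_Stenotrophomonas_maltophilia is a bacterial expression plasmid of about 6.4 kb, built on the pBAD02 backbone, that carries the type I CBASS (cyclic oligonucleotide-based antiphage signalling system) operon of Stenotrophomonas maltophilia LMG 22072. It is propagated in E. coli from a ColE1/pMB1-type origin recorded as high copy. Only a short fragment of rop is detected, and the pBR322 bom region is also present. Selection is by ampicillin, through a β-lactamase gene with its own promoter.

The insert, named Cap4_SmCdnD, was made by gene synthesis from a genome sequence in a public microbial genome database. It sits downstream of the arabinose-inducible araBAD promoter, with the araC regulator transcribed divergently, so expression is repressed without L-arabinose and induced when it is added. The rrnB T1 and T2 terminators close the cassette.

The automated annotation recognises only one coding region in the insert, a match to the Enterobacter cloacae CD-NTase CdnD. This presumably corresponds to the S. maltophilia SmCdnD gene, the nucleotidyltransferase that synthesises the nucleotide second messenger on phage sensing. Roughly 1.5 kb between the promoter and this gene is unannotated. From the insert name, this stretch likely encodes the Cap4 effector, a nuclease-type protein activated by the signal, but the feature table does not confirm this. No epitope tags or reporters are recorded.

The stated purpose is expression of this CBASS system. The associated study was a large-scale antiphage screen of type I CBASS operons, which fits heterologous expression in E. coli to test phage defence and identify phage determinants of immune activation and evasion.
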