Features (pLannotate 1.2.2; 10 found; start..end, strand, type, name):
    156..196     -  CDS            rop (fragment): Rop protein, which maintains plasmids at low copy number; rop
    318..1196    -  CDS            araC: L-arabinose regulatory protein; araC
   1223..1507    +  promoter       araBAD promoter: araBAD; promoter of the L-arabinose operon of E. coli; the araC regulatory gene is transcribed in the opposite direction (Guzman et al., 1995)
   3057..4187    +  CDS            cdnD02: CDND2_ENTCL - Experimental evidence at protein level: Swiss-Prot protein existence level 1. Protects E.coli against phage T2 infection. When the cdnD- cap2-cap3-cap4 operon is introduced in E.coli there is a more than 10(3) decrease in the efficiency of T2 plaque formation. The operon does not protect against phage T5 and only about 10-fold against T7. From Enterobacter cloacae.
   4208..4279    +  terminator     rrnB T1 terminator: transcription terminator T1 from the E. coli rrnB gene
   4340..4367    +  terminator     rrnB T2 terminator: transcription terminator T2 from the E. coli rrnB gene
   4386..4477    +  promoter       AmpR promoter: bla
   4478..5338    +  CDS            AmpR: β-lactamase; bla; confers resistance to ampicillin, carbenicillin, and related antibiotics
   5509..6097    +  rep_origin     ori: high-copy-number ColE1/pMB1/pBR322/pUC origin of replication
   6283..54      -  misc_feature   bom (across the origin): basis of mobility region from pBR322
>Addgene plasmid #224396 | pBAD02_CBASS_Stenotrophomonas_maltophilia | addgene full sequence | sequence record 444239 | Addgene NGS Result
ATAGTTAAGCCAGTATACACTCCGCTATCGCTACGTGACTGGGTCATGGCTGCGCCCCGACACCCGCCAA
CACCCGCTGACGCGCCCTGACGGGCTTGTCTGCTCCCGGCATCCGCTTACAGACAAGCTGTGACCGTCTC
CGGGAGCTGCATGTGTCAGAGGTTTTCACCGTCATCACCGAAACGCGCGAGGCAGCAGATCAATTCGCGC
GCGAAGGCGAAGCGGCATGCATAATGTGCCTGTCAAATGGACGAAGCAGGGATTCTGCAAACCCTATGCT
ACTCCGTCAAGCCGTCAATTGTCTGATTCGTTACCAATTATGACAACTTGACGGCTACATCATTCACTTT
TTCTTCACAACCGGCACGGAACTCGCTCGGGCTGGCCCCGGTGCATTTTTTAAATACCCGCGAGAAATAG
AGTTGATCGTCAAAACCAACATTGCGACCGACGGTGGCGATAGGCATCCGGGTGGTGCTCAAAAGCAGCT
TCGCCTGGCTGATACGTTGGTCCTCGCGCCAGCTTAAGACGCTAATCCCTAACTGCTGGCGGAAAAGATG
TGACAGACGCGACGGCGACAAGCAAACATGCTGTGCGACGCTGGCGATATCAAAATTGCTGTCTGCCAGG
TGATCGCTGATGTACTGACAAGCCTCGCGTACCCGATTATCCATCGGTGGATGGAGCGACTCGTTAATCG
CTTCCATGCGCCGCAGTAACAATTGCTCAAGCAGATTTATCGCCAGCAGCTCCGAATAGCGCCCTTCCCC
TTGCCCGGCGTTAATGATTTGCCCAAACAGGTCGCTGAAATGCGGCTGGTGCGCTTCATCCGGGCGAAAG
AACCCCGTATTGGCAAATATTGACGGCCAGTTAAGCCATTCATGCCAGTAGGCGCGCGGACGAAAGTAAA
CCCACTGGTGATACCATTCGCGAGCCTCCGGATGACGACCGTAGTGATGAATCTCTCCTGGCGGGAACAG
CAAAATATCACCCGGTCGGCAAACAAATTCTCGTCCCTGATTTTTCACCACCCCCTGACCGCGAATGGTG
AGATTGAGAATATAACCTTTCATTCCCAGCGGTCGGTCGATAAAAAAATCGAGATAACCGTTGGCCTCAA
TCGGCGTTAAACCCGCCACCAGATGGGCATTAAACGAGTATCCCGGCAGCAGGGGATCATTTTGCGCTTC
AGCCATACTTTTCATACTCCCGCCATTCAGAGAAGAAACCAATTGTCCATATTGCATCAGACATTGCCGT
CACTGCGTCTTTTACTGGCTCTTCTCGCTAACCAAACCGGTAACCCCGCTTATTAAAAGCATTCTGTAAC
AAAGCGGGACCAAAGCCATGACAAAAACGCGTAACAAAAGTGTCTATAATCACGGCAGAAAAGTCCACAT
TGATTATTTGCACGGCGTCACACTTTGCTATGCCATAGCATTTTTATCCATAAGATTAGCGGATCCTACC
TGACGCTTTTTATCGCAACTCTCTACTGTTTCTCCATACCCGTTTTTTGGGCTAACAGGAGGAATTAACC
ATGGTCAGTGCTGTAGAGCCGCGTTGGCATGGCGATAGCTACCAGTCCCGTTTTTTCTGGACCCACGCCG
CGTTGCTGCTGGATCCCCAGCAACCCCACGTAGTTGAGGTTGCCTTCGAGGCGGATGGCCCCAAGGCCTT
TGACGATGTCGTCGTCCGGTACAACCCTGGTCGCTCACGGCGCTCCGGGCCGGGCTACGTCACCGCCGAC
TATCATCAGATTAAATGGCATGCCAACAAAGCCGGCCGGTTCGGGTTTGCCGACCTGACCAACCCCAAGT
TCATCAATGCCGCCAAACACTCGATTCTGGAGCGGCTGCGCGATGCCCAAAAGGTGGCCGGCGAAGGTGC
AGCGTTTCACTTGGTGACCACCGATCGCATCGTGGATGGAGATCCCTTGGGCAAGTTAGTGGGCGGCCAC
GACAGTTCGTTACGACTGCAGGTGCTCAAGGAAGGAAAGACCGACAACAGCGAAATGGGAAGGGTACGCA
AATGCTGGCGCGAGCATCTAGGCTTGAGCAGCGATGAGGAGCTCTATGCGATCTTGGACCGGTTCCACAT
CCAAGATAGTCAGCCTGACTTGGAAAAAATGCGTCGTGAGGTCAGTACCCAGTTTCGTCTGGTGGGCTTG
GCCGGTCATGAGAACGAAACGGTATTTCTCTACGATGATGCCGCCAAACAGCTGGTAAGTAAGAAGATCA
ATTGCTTCGACCGAGCTGGCTTTCATCAGTGGTGCACGGACGAAAAGTGGTATCTGGTTCGCAAGCCTAA
ACCGCGCCGAAGTGTGGCCATCGCAACCTATAGCCCACGGCCGACCCCGCTGCACATGGCAGACGCCGAG
CCGGACAACACCCTGAACTTGGCTGACCGATTTACCGGTCGGTGGCTAAAAGATGGACACAGCTGGGACG
AGGTACAGGGGCAGGTACGCCTCTTCCTCAATGCCAAACTGGCGCAGGCCCCTTCCATGCGCCTGTTCTT
GGAGACGCATTCATCCATTGCCTATCTCGCCGGAGCGGCGCTACGTTTCAAGGAGGGCGCCGATGTTGAG
GTTGTTCAGCGCGGTGACAAAAACCCCGGGATCGTGTGGGATGCCCAAGACGGTACCGCAGGGCCGGAGC
CGCTGATTGAGGTGCAGACACTGGGGGATGGGGGCGACATCGCGGTCGCTGTAGGTCTGAGCCAGAACGT
GGGCCAGAAGGTGGGGCACTTCGTCGCGGATCACCTACCTCAGGTCGGCATGCTGATCGGCGTATCGCTG
GTTGACGGTGCTGGCCCCATGACCATTGCCGGCGGGCAGCATGCTGCGGCAATTGCTCAGCACATTGCCG
AGTTGGTTAAAGATACCCGCAAGCCGGGCAACACGACGCACCTTTTCCTCGCCACCCCCAACGCTTTTGC
TTTCCTGCTGGGCCAACACACCGACGCGATCGGCCGCTGCATTCCTTATGAGTACGACATGGCTGGCCAG
ATCGACGGAAGCTACCACCCCACCTTTACCACTTAAGGGCATCGACATGGAACTTCGTCCCCAGTTTGCT
GAATTTCTGCAGGACATCCGCCCCAGCGAGAGAAACCGCGAGGAATGGAAGCGTGGCTCGAATACGCTTC
GCACCCGCCTGATGGCTGACGCCGAGTTGTCGCCGATGATTGCGGCCACCTTCCTGCAGGGTAGCGTACG
CCGGTCTACGGCCGTACGACCGACCGGCGGCAAGCGCTCGGATGTGGATGTGGTGATCGTCACGACCATT
GACTACAACCGGGAAACTCCACGGGTGGCGATGAAGCGATTTGAACCCTTCTTGGAGCGGCACTACCAAG
GGAAGTGGGCCCAGCAGGATCGTTCGTTCGGGATCGAAATGTCCTACGTCGACCTGGACCTAGTGGTGAC
TGCGCTGCCGGCAGAGCCGGCCACTCGCGCCGCACTGGAATCGTTGTATCGCAGCCAGGCAGTACAGTTG
GATGAGTCCCTGGAAGAGCGCAGCGACTGGGTGCTAAACAAGGGATGGGATCCGCAGCGTGCGAACGGAG
GCTTGGTCAGCCTCACTGAAGAAGCGTCTACCTGGCGCGATGAGCCGCTGATGCTGCCTGACCGTCCGGT
GCAGAAATGGGGACCTACCCATCCGCTGGCGCAGATCCAGTGGGCGGCAGCTAAGAACCGCAACTGCAAT
GGTCATTTCATCAACGTGGTGCGGTCCATCAAGTGGTGGCGACATGAGCATGCCGACACGCTGCCCAAGT
ACCCCAAAGGCTATCCGCTCGAGCACATGATCGGTGCGGTCTTGCCCGATCACATCCAGAGTGTGGCGGA
AGGAGTCACCTTGGCGCTGGAGGGGATTCGTGACACTTGGGCCGCCTATGCTGCGGCGGGCGTCGTTCCA
TTTCTTGCCGATCACGGCGTGCCCTCCCATAACGTCTTGCAACGTCTGGGGGCGGAAGATTTCCGCGCCT
TCATGGCCAAGGCAGGTGAAGCGGCCGATCTTGCCCGTCGCGCACTGAACGAGACCGACAAGGATGTTAG
CGGCGCACTGTGGCGAGAGCTGCTGGGCAATAGCTTCCCCCCGCCTGGCCCCGGTGGCGGTGATCGTGGG
CGCGGGTTCGCCGCACCGGCCGCCCCTGCCGTGCCGCGGCAGTCTGGGCGGTTTGCCTGATAAGAATTCC
CAGGCATCAAATAAAACGAAAGGCTCAGTCGAAAGACTGGGCCTTTCGTTTTATCTGTTGTTTGTCGGTG
AACGCTCTCCAGCTGGTACCATATGGCGGGCAGGACGCCCGCCATAAACTGCCAGGCATCAAATTAAGCA
GAAGGCCATCCTGACGGATGGCCTTTTTGCGTTTCTACAAACTCTTTTGTTTATTTTTCTAAATACATTC
AAATATGTATCCGCTCATGAGACAATAACCCTGATAAATGCTTCAATAATATTGAAAAAGGAAGAGTATG
AGTATTCAACATTTCCGTGTCGCCCTTATTCCCTTTTTTGCGGCATTTTGCCTTCCTGTTTTTGCTCACC
CAGAAACGCTGGTGAAAGTAAAAGATGCTGAAGATCAGTTGGGTGCACGAGTGGGTTACATCGAACTGGA
TCTCAACAGCGGTAAGATCCTTGAGAGTTTTCGCCCCGAAGAACGTTTTCCAATGATGAGCACTTTTAAA
GTTCTGCTATGTGGCGCGGTATTATCCCGTGTTGACGCCGGGCAAGAGCAACTCGGTCGCCGCATACACT
ATTCTCAGAATGACTTGGTTGAGTACTCACCAGTCACAGAAAAGCATCTTACGGATGGCATGACAGTAAG
AGAATTATGCAGTGCTGCCATAACCATGAGTGATAACACTGCGGCCAACTTACTTCTGACAACGATCGGA
GGACCGAAGGAGCTAACCGCTTTTTTGCACAACATGGGGGATCATGTAACTCGCCTTGATCGTTGGGAAC
CGGAGCTGAATGAAGCCATACCAAACGACGAGCGTGACACCACGATGCCTGTAGCAATGGCAACAACGTT
GCGCAAACTATTAACTGGCGAACTACTTACTCTAGCTTCCCGGCAACAATTAATAGACTGGATGGAGGCG
GATAAAGTTGCAGGACCACTTCTGCGCTCGGCCCTTCCGGCTGGCTGGTTTATTGCTGATAAATCTGGAG
CCGGTGAGCGTGGGTCTCGCGGTATCATTGCAGCACTGGGGCCAGATGGTAAGCCCTCCCGTATCGTAGT
TATCTACACGACGGGGAGTCAGGCAACTATGGATGAACGAAATAGACAGATCGCTGAGATAGGTGCCTCA
CTGATTAAGCATTGGTAACTGTCAGACCAAGTTTACTCATATATACTTTAGATTGATTTAAAACTTCATT
TTTAATTTAAAAGGATCTAGGTGAAGATCCTTTTTGATAATCTCATGACCAAAATCCCTTAACGTGAGTT
TTCGTTCCACTGAGCGTCAGACCCCGTAGAAAAGATCAAAGGATCTTCTTGAGATCCTTTTTTTCTGCGC
GTAATCTGCTGCTTGCAAACAAAAAAACCACCGCTACCAGCGGTGGTTTGTTTGCCGGATCAAGAGCTAC
CAACTCTTTTTCCGAAGGTAACTGGCTTCAGCAGAGCGCAGATACCAAATACTGTCCTTCTAGTGTAGCC
GTAGTTAGGCCACCACTTCAAGAACTCTGTAGCACCGCCTACATACCTCGCTCTGCTAATCCTGTTACCA
GTGGCTGCTGCCAGTGGCGATAAGTCGTGTCTTACCGGGTTGGACTCAAGACGATAGTTACCGGATAAGG
CGCAGCGGTCGGGCTGAACGGGGGGTTCGTGCACACAGCCCAGCTTGGAGCGAACGACCTACACCGAACT
GAGATACCTACAGCGTGAGCTATGAGAAAGCGCCACGCTTCCCGAAGGGAGAAAGGCGGACAGGTATCCG
GTAAGCGGCAGGGTCGGAACAGGAGAGCGCACGAGGGAGCTTCCAGGGGGAAACGCCTGGTATCTTTATA
GTCCTGTCGGGTTTCGCCACCTCTGACTTGAGCGTCGATTTTTGTGATGCTCGTCAGGGGGGCGGAGCCT
ATGGAAAAACGCCAGCAACGCGGCCTTTTTACGGTTCCTGGCCTTTTGCTGGCCTTTTGCTCACATGTTC
TTTCCTGCGTTATCCCCTGATTCTGTGGATAACCGTATTACCGCCTTTGAGTGAGCTGATACCGCTCGCC
GCAGCCGAACGACCGAGCGCAGCGAGTCAGTGAGCGAGGAAGCGGAAGAGCGCCTGATGCGGTATTTTCT
CCTTACGCATCTGTGCGGTATTTCACACCGCATATGGTGCACTCTCAGTACAATCTGCTCTGATGCCGC
